>Addgene plasmid #21368 | WT (REP10) | addgene full sequence | sequence record 468763 | Addgene NGS Result
GCGAACGCCAGCAAGACGTAGCCCAGCGCGTCGGCCCCGAGATGCGCCGCGTGCGGCTGCTGGAGATGGC
GGACGCGATGGATATGTTCTGCCAAGGGTTGGTTTGCGCATTCACAGTTCTCCGCAAGAATTGATTGGCT
CCAATTCTTGGAGTGGTGAATCCGTTAGCGAGGTGCCGCCCTGCTTCATCCCCGTGGCCCGTTGCTCGCG
TTTGCTGGCGGTGTCCCCGGAAGAAATATATTTGCATGTCTTTAGTTCTATGATGACACAAACCCCGCCC
AGCGTCTTGTCATTGGCGAATTCGAACACGCAGATGCAGTCGGGGCGGCGCGGTCCGAGGTCCACTTCGC
ATATTAAGGTGACGCGTGTGGCCTCGAACACCGAGCGACCCTGCAGCGACCCGCTTAACAGCGTCAACAG
CGTGCCGCAGATCCCGGGGGGCAATGAGATATGAAAAAGCCTGAACTCACCGCGACGTCTGTCGAGAAGT
TTCTGATCGAAAAGTTCGACAGCGTCTCCGACCTGATGCAGCTCTCGGAGGGCGAAGAATCTCGTGCTTT
CAGCTTCGATGTAGGAGGGCGTGGATATGTCCTGCGGGTAAATAGCTGCGCCGATGGTTTCTACAAAGAT
CGTTATGTTTATCGGCACTTTGCATCGGCCGCGCTCCCGATTCCGGAAGTGCTTGACATTGGGGAATTCA
GCGAGAGCCTGACCTATTGCATCTCCCGCCGTGCACAGGGTGTCACGTTGCAAGACCTGCCTGAAACCGA
ACTGCCCGCTGTTCTGCAGCCGGTCGCGGAGGCCATGGATGCGATCGCTGCGGCCGATCTTAGCCAGACG
AGCGGGTTCGGCCCATTCGGACCGCAAGGAATCGGTCAATACACTACATGGCGTGATTTCATATGCGCGA
TTGCTGATCCCCATGTGTATCACTGGCAAACTGTGATGGACGACACCGTCAGTGCGTCCGTCGCGCAGGC
TCTCGATGAGCTGATGCTTTGGGCCGAGGACTGCCCCGAAGTCCGGCACCTCGTGCACGCGGATTTCGGC
TCCAACAATGTCCTGACGGACAATGGCCGCATAACAGCGGTCATTGACTGGAGCGAGGCGATGTTCGGGG
ATTCCCAATACGAGGTCGCCAACATCTTCTTCTGGAGGCCGTGGTTGGCTTGTATGGAGCAGCAGACGCG
CTACTTCGAGCGGAGGCATCCGGAGCTTGCAGGATCGCCGCGGCTCCGGGCGTATATGCTCCGCATTGGT
CTTGACCAACTCTATCAGAGCTTGGTTGACGGCAATTTCGATGATGCAGCTTGGGCGCAGGGTCGATGCG
ACGCAATCGTCCGATCCGGAGCCGGGACTGTCGGGCGTACACAAATCGCCCGCAGAAGCGCGGCCGTCTG
GACCGATGGCTGTGTAGAAGTACTCGCCGATAGTGGAAACCGACGCCCCAGCACTCGTCCGGATCGGGAG
ATGGGGGAGGCTAACTGAAACACGGAAGGAGACAATACCGGAAGGAACCCGCGCTATGACGGCAATAAAA
AGACAGAATAAAACGCACGGGTGTTGGGTCGTTTGTTCATAAACGCGGGGTTCGGTCCCAGGGCTGGCAC
TCTGTCGATACCCCACCGAGACCCCATTGGGGCCAATACGCCCGCGTTTCTTCCTTTTCCCCACCCCACC
CCCCAAGTTCGGGTGAAGGCCCAGGGCTCGCAGCCAACGTCGGGGCGGCAGGCCCTGCCATAGCCACTGG
CCCCGTGGGTTAGGGACGGGGTCCCCCATGGGGAATGGTTTATGGTTCGTGGGGGTTATTATTTTGGGCG
TTGCGTGGGGTCAGGTCCACGACTGGACTGAGCAGACAGACCCATGGTTTTTGGATGGCCTGGGCATGGA
CCGCATGTACTGGCGCGACACGAACACCGGGCGTCTGTGGCTGCCAAACACCCCCGACCCCCAAAAACCA
CCGCGCGGATTTCTGGCGTGCCAAGCTAGTCGACATGTTCTTTCCTGCGTTATCCCCTGATTCTGTGGAT
AACCGTATTACCGCCATGCATTAGTTATTAATAGTAATCAATTACGGGGTCATTAGTTCATAGCCCATAT
ATGGAGTTCCGCGTTACATAACTTACGGTAAATGGCCCGCCTGGCTGACCGCCCAACGACCCCCGCCCAT
TGACGTCAATAATGACGTATGTTCCCATAGTAACGCCAATAGGGACTTTCCATTGACGTCAATGGGTGGA
GTATTTACGGTAAACTGCCCACTTGGCAGTACATCAAGTGTATCATATGCCAAGTACGCCCCCTATTGAC
GTCAATGACGGTAAATGGCCCGCCTGGCATTATGCCCAGTACATGACCTTATGGGACTTTCCTACTTGGC
AGTACATCTACGTATTAGTCATCGCTATTACCATGGTGATGCGGTTTTGGCAGTACATCAATGGGCGTGG
ATAGCGGTTTGACTCACGGGGATTTCCAAGTCTCCACCCCATTGACGTCAATGGGAGTTTGTTTTGGCAC
CAAAATCAACGGGACTTTCCAAAATGTCGTAACAACTCCGCCCCATTGACGCAAATGGGCGGTAGGCGTG
TACGGTGGGAGGTCTATATAAGCAGAGCTGGTTTAGTGAACCGTCAGATCCGCTAGTCTGGATCGATCCT
GAGAACTTCAGGGTGAGTTTGGGGACCCTTGATTGTTCTTTCTTTTTCGCTATTGTAAAATTCATGTTAT
ATGGAGGGGGCAAAGTTTTCAGGGTGTTGTTTAGAATGGGAAGATGTCCCTTGTATCACCATGGACCCTC
ATGATAATTTTGTTTCTTTCACTTTCTACTCTGTTGACAACCATTGTCTCCTCTTATTTTCTTTTCATTT
TCTGTAACTTTTTCGTTAAACTTTAGCTTGCATTTGTAACGAATTTTTAAATTCACTTTTGTTTATTTGT
CAGATTGTAAGTACTTTCTCTAATCACTTTTTTTTCAAGGCAATCAGGGTATATTATATTGTACTTCAGC
ACAGTTTTAGAGAACAATTGTTATAATTAAATGATAAGGTAGAATATTTCTGCATATAAATTCTGGCTGG
CGTGGAAATATTCTTATTGGTAGAAACAACTACATCCTGGTCATCATCCTGCCTTTCTCTTTATGGTTAC
AATGATATACACTGTTTGAGATGAGGATAAAATACTCTGAGTCCAAACCGGGCCCCTCTGCTAACCATGT
TCATGCCTTCTTCTTTTTCCTACAGCTCCTGGGCAACGTGCTGGTTATTGTGCTGTCTCATCATTTTGGC
AAAGAATTCGCGGCCGCGTCGACAGCGTCCGAGCGGGCGGCCGAGCTCCCGGAGCGGCCTGGCCCCGAGC
CCCGAGCGGGCGTCGCTCAGCAGCAGGTCGCGGCCGCAGCCCCATCCAGCCCCGCGCCCGCCATGCCGTC
CGCGGGCCCCGCCTGAGCTGCGGCCTCCGCGCGCGGGCGGGCCTGGGGACGGCGGGGCCATGCGCGCGCT
GCCCTAACGATGCCGCCCGCCGCGCCCGCCCGCCTGGCGCTGGCCCTGGGCCTGGGCCTGTGGCTCGGGG
CGCTGGCGGGGGGCCCCGGGCGCGGCTGCGGGCCCTGCGAGCCCCCCTGCCTCTGCGGCCCAGCGCCCGG
CGCCGCCTGCCGCGTCAACTGCTCGGGCCGCGGGCTGCGGACGCTCGGTCCCGCGCTGCGCATCCCCGCG
GACGCCACAGCGCTAGACGTCTCCCACAACCTGCTCCGGGCGCTGGACGTTGGGCTCCTGGCGAACCTCT
CGGCGCTGGCAGAGCTGGATATAAGCAACAACAAGATTTCTACGTTAGAAGAAGGAATATTTGCTAATTT
ATTTAATTTAAGTGAAATAAACCTGAGTGGGAACCCGTTTGAGTGTGACTGTGGCCTGGCGTGGCTGCCG
CGATGGGCGGAGGAGCAGCAGGTGCGGGTGGTGCAGCCCGAGGCAGCCACGTGTGCTGGGCCTGGCTCCC
TGGCTGGCCAGCCTCTGCTTGGCATCCCCTTGCTGGACAGTGGCTGTGGTGAGGAGTATGTCGCCTGCCT
CCCTGACAACAGCTCAGGCACCGTGGCAGCAGTGTCCTTTTCAGCTGCCCACGAAGGCCTGCTTCAGCCA
GAGGCCTGCAGCGCCTTCTGCTTCTCCACCGGCCAGGGCCTCGCAGCCCTCTCGGAGCAGGGCTGGTGCC
TGTGTGGGGCGGCCCAGCCCTCCAGTGCCTCCTTTGCCTGCCTGTCCCTCTGCTCCGGCCCCCCGCCACC
TCCTGCCCCCACCTGTAGGGGCCCCACCCTCCTCCAGCACGTCTTCCCTGCCTCCCCAGGGGCCACCCTG
GTGGGGCCCCACGGACCTCTGGCCTCTGGCCAGCTAGCAGCCTTCCACATCGCTGCCCCGCTCCCTGTCA
CTGCCACACGCTGGGACTTCGGAGACGGCTCCGCCGAGGTGGATGCCGCTGGGCCGGCTGCCTCGCATCG
CTATGTGCTGCCTGGGCGCTATCACGTGACGGCCGTGCTGGCCCTGGGGGCCGGCTCAGCCCTGCTGGGG
ACAGACGTGCAGGTGGAAGCGGCACCTGCCGCCCTGGAGCTCGTGTGCCCGTCCTCGGTGCAGAGTGACG
AGAGCCTTGACCTCAGCATCCAGAACCGCGGTGGTTCAGGCCTGGAGGCCGCCTACAGCATCGTGGCCCT
GGGCGAGGAGCCGGCCCGAGCGGTGCACCCGCTCTGCCCCTCGGACACGGAGATCTTCCCTGGCAACGGG
CACTGCTACCGCCTGGTGGTGGAGAAGGCGGCCTGGCTGCAGGCGCAGGAGCAGTGTCAGGCCTGGGCCG
GGGCCGCCCTGGCAATGGTGGACAGTCCCGCCGTGCAGCGCTTCCTGGTCTCTCGGGTCACCAGGAGCCT
AGACGTGTGGATCGGCTTCTCGACTGTGCAGGGGGTGGAGGTGGGCCCAGCGCCGCAGGGCGAGGCCTTC
AGCCTGGAGAGCTGCCAGAACTGGCTGCCCGGGGAGCCACACCCAGCCACAGCCGAGCACTGCGTCCGGC
TCGGGCCCACCGGGTGGTGTAACACCGACCTGTGCTCAGCGCCGCACAGCTACGTCTGCGAGCTGCAGCC
CGGAGGCCCAGTGCAGGATGCCGAGAACCTCCTCGTGGGAGCGCCCAGTGGGGACCTGCAGGGACCCCTG
ACGCCTCTGGCACAGCAGGACGGCCTCTCAGCCCCGCACGAGCCCGTGGAGGTCATGGTATTCCCGGGCC
TGCGTCTGAGCCGTGAAGCCTTCCTCACCACGGCCGAATTTGGGACCCAGGAGCTCCGGCGGCCCGCCCA
GCTGCGGCTGCAGGTGTACCGGCTCCTCAGCACAGCAGGGACCCCGGAGAACGGCAGCGAGCCTGAGAGC
AGGTCCCCGGACAACAGGACCCAGCTGGCCCCCGCGTGCATGCCAGGGGGACGCTGGTGCCCTGGAGCCA
ACATCTGCTTGCCGCTGGACGCCTCCTGCCACCCCCAGGCCTGCGCCAATGGCTGCACGTCAGGGCCAGG
GCTACCCGGGGCCCCCTATGCGCTATGGAGAGAGTTCCTCTTCTCCGTTCCCGCGGGGCCCCCCGCGCAG
TACTCGGTCACCCTCCACGGCCAGGATGTCCTCATGCTCCCTGGTGACCTCGTTGGCTTGCAGCACGACG
CTGGCCCTGGCGCCCTCCTGCACTGCTCGCCGGCTCCCGGCCACCCTGGTCCCCAGGCCCCGTACCTCTC
CGCCAACGCCTCGTCATGGCTGCCCCACTTGCCAGCCCAGCTGGAGGGCACTTGGGCCTGCCCTGCCTGT
GCCCTGCGGCTGCTTGCAGCCACGGAACAGCTCACCGTGCTGCTGGGCTTGAGGCCCAACCCTGGACTGC
GGCTGCCTGGGCGCTATGAGGTCCGGGCAGAGGTGGGCAATGGCGTGTCCAGGCACAACCTCTCCTGCAG
CTTTGACGTGGTCTCCCCAGTGGCTGGGCTGCGGGTCATCTACCCTGCCCCCCGCGACGGCCGCCTCTAC
GTGCCCACCAACGGCTCAGCCTTGGTGCTCCAGGTGGACTCTGGTGCCAACGCCACGGCCACGGCTCGCT
GGCCTGGGGGCAGTGTCAGCGCCCGCTTTGAGAATGTCTGCCCTGCCCTGGTGGCCACCTTCGTGCCCGG
CTGCCCCTGGGAGACCAACGATACCCTGTTCTCAGTGGTAGCACTGCCGTGGCTCAGTGAGGGGGAGCAC
GTGGTGGACGTGGTGGTGGAAAACAGCGCCAGCCGGGCCAACCTCAGCCTGCGGGTGACGGCGGAGGAGC
CCATCTGTGGCCTCCGCGCCACGCCCAGCCCCGAGGCCCGTGTACTGCAGGGAGTCCTAGTGAGGTACAG
CCCCGTGGTGGAGGCCGGCTCGGACATGGTCTTCCGGTGGACCATCAACGACAAGCAGTCCCTGACCTTC
CAGAACGTGGTCTTCAATGTCATTTATCAGAGCGCGGCGGTCTTCAAGCTCTCACTGACGGCCCCCAACC
ACGTGAGCAACGTCACCGTGAACTACAACGTAACCGTGGAGCGGATGAACAGGATGCAGGGTCTGCAGGT
CTCCACAGTGCCGGCCGTGCTGTCCCCCAATGCCACGCTGGCACTGACGGCGGGCGTGCTGGTGGACTCG
GCCGTGGAGGTGGCCTTCCTGTGGACCTTTGGGGATGGGGAGCAGGCCCTCCACCAGTTCCAGCCTCCGT
ACAACGAGTCCTTCCCGGTTCCAGACCCCTCGGTGGCCCAGGTGCTGGTGGAGCACAATGTCATGCACAC
CTACGCTGCCCCAGGTGAGTACCTCCTGACCGTGCTGGCATCTAATGCCTTCGAGAACCTGACGCAGCAG
GTGCCTGTGAGCGTGCGCGCCTCCCTGCCCTCCGTGGCTGTGGGTGTGAGTGACGGCGTCCTGGTGGCCG
GCCGGCCCGTCACCTTCTACCCGCACCCGCTGCCCTCGCCTGGGGGTGTTCTTTACACGTGGGACTTCGG
GGACGGCTCCCCTGTCCTGACCCAGAGCCAGCCGGCTGCCAACCACACCTATGCCTCGAGGGGCACCTAC
CACGTGCGCCTGGAGGTCAACAACACGGTGAGCGGTGCGGCGGCCCAGGCGGATGTGCGCGTCTTTGAGG
AGCTCCGCGGACTCAGCGTGGACATGAGCCTGGCCGTGGAGCAGGGCGCCCCCGTGGTGGTCAGCGCCGC
GGTGCAGACGGGCGACAACATCACGTGGACCTTCGACATGGGGGACGGCACCGTGCTGTCGGGCCCGGAG
GCAACAGTGGAGCATGTGTACCTGCGGGCACAGAACTGCACAGTGACCGTGGGTGCGGCCAGCCCCGCCG
GCCACCTGGCCCGGAGCCTGCACGTGCTGGTCTTCGTCCTGGAGGTGCTGCGCGTTGAACCCGCCGCCTG
CATCCCCACGCAGCCTGACGCGCGGCTCACGGCCTACGTCACCGGGAACCCGGCCCACTACCTCTTCGAC
TGGACCTTCGGGGATGGCTCCTCCAACACGACCGTGCGGGGGTGCCCGACGGTGACACACAACTTCACGC
GGAGCGGCACGTTCCCCCTGGCGCTGGTGCTGTCCAGCCGCGTGAACAGGGCGCATTACTTCACCAGCAT
CTGCGTGGAGCCAGAGGTGGGCAACGTCACCCTGCAGCCAGAGAGGCAGTTTGTGCAGCTCGGGGACGAG
GCCTGGCTGGTGGCATGTGCCTGGCCCCCGTTCCCCTACCGCTACACCTGGGACTTTGGCACCGAGGAAG
CCGCCCCCACCCGTGCCAGGGGCCCTGAGGTGACGTTCATCTACCGAGACCCAGGCTCCTATCTTGTGAC
AGTCACCGCGTCCAACAACATCTCTGCTGCCAATGACTCAGCCCTGGTGGAGGTGCAGGAGCCCGTGCTG
GTCACCAGCATCAAGGTCAATGGCTCCCTTGGGCTGGAGCTGCAGCAGCCGTACCTGTTCTCTGCTGTGG
GCCGTGGGCGCCCCGCCAGCTACCTGTGGGATCTGGGGGACGGTGGGTGGCTCGAGGGTCCGGAGGTCAC
CCACGCTTACAACAGCACAGGTGACTTCACCGTTAGGGTGGCCGGCTGGAATGAGGTGAGCCGCAGCGAG
GCCTGGCTCAATGTGACGGTGAAGCGGCGCGTGCGGGGGCTCGTCGTCAATGCAAGCCGCACGGTGGTGC
CCCTGAATGGGAGCGTGAGCTTCAGCACGTCGCTGGAGGCCGGCAGTGATGTGCGCTATTCCTGGGTGCT
CTGTGACCGCTGCACGCCCATCCCTGGGGGTCCTACCATCTCTTACACCTTCCGCTCCGTGGGCACCTTC
AATATCATCGTCACGGCTGAGAACGAGGTGGGCTCCGCCCAGGACAGCATCTTCGTCTATGTCCTGCAGC
TCATAGAGGGGCTGCAGGTGGTGGGCGGTGGCCGCTACTTCCCCACCAACCACACGGTACAGCTGCAGGC
CGTGGTTAGGGATGGCACCAACGTCTCCTACAGCTGGACTGCCTGGAGGGACAGGGGCCCGGCCCTGGCC
GGCAGCGGCAAAGGCTTCTCGCTCACCGTGCTCGAGGCCGGCACCTACCATGTGCAGCTGCGGGCCACCA
ACATGCTGGGCAGCGCCTGGGCCGACTGCACCATGGACTTCGTGGAGCCTGTGGGGTGGCTGATGGTGGC
CGCCTCCCCGAACCCAGCTGCCGTCAACACAAGCGTCACCCTCAGTGCCGAGCTGGCTGGTGGCAGTGGT
GTCGTATACACTTGGTCCTTGGAGGAGGGGCTGAGCTGGGAGACCTCCGAGCCATTTACCACCCATAGCT
TCCCCACACCCGGCCTGCACTTGGTCACCATGACGGCAGGGAACCCGCTGGGCTCAGCCAACGCCACCGT
GGAAGTGGATGTGCAGGTGCCTGTGAGTGGCCTCAGCATCAGGGCCAGCGAGCCCGGAGGCAGCTTCGTG
GCGGCCGGGTCCTCTGTGCCCTTTTGGGGGCAGCTGGCCACGGGCACCAATGTGAGCTGGTGCTGGGCTG
TGCCCGGCGGCAGCAGCAAGCGTGGCCCTCATGTCACCATGGTCTTCCCGGATGCTGGCACCTTCTCCAT
CCGGCTCAATGCCTCCAACGCAGTCAGCTGGGTCTCAGCCACGTACAACCTCACGGCGGAGGAGCCCATC
GTGGGCCTGGTGCTGTGGGCCAGCAGCAAGGTGGTGGCGCCCGGGCAGCTGGTCCATTTTCAGATCCTGC
TGGCTGCCGGCTCAGCTGTCACCTTCCGCCTGCAGGTCGGCGGGGCCAACCCCGAGGTGCTCCCCGGGCC
CCGTTTCTCCCACAGCTTCCCCCGCGTCGGAGACCACGTGGTGAGCGTGCGGGGCAAAAACCACGTGAGC
TGGGCCCAGGCGCAGGTGCGCATCGTGGTGCTGGAGGCCGTGAGTGGGCTGCAGGTGCCCAACTGCTGCG
AGCCTGGCATCGCCACGGGCACTGAGAGGAACTTCACAGCCCGCGTGCAGCGCGGCTCTCGGGTCGCCTA
CGCCTGGTACTTCTCGCTGCAGAAGGTCCAGGGCGACTCGCTGGTCATCCTGTCGGGCCGCGACGTCACC
TACACGCCCGTGGCCGCGGGGCTGTTGGAGATCCAGGTGCGCGCCTTCAACGCCCTGGGCAGTGAGAACC
GCACGCTGGTGCTGGAGGTTCAGGACGCCGTCCAGTATGTGGCCCTGCAGAGCGGCCCCTGCTTCACCAA
CCGCTCGGCGCAGTTTGAGGCCGCCACCAGCCCCAGCCCCCGGCGTGTGGCCTACCACTGGGACTTTGGG
GATGGGTCGCCAGGGCAGGACACAGATGAGCCCAGGGCCGAGCACTCCTACCTGAGGCCTGGGGACTACC
GCGTGCAGGTGAACGCCTCCAACCTGGTGAGCTTCTTCGTGGCGCAGGCCACGGTGACCGTCCAGGTGCT
GGCCTGCCGGGAGCCGGAGGTGGACGTGGTCCTGCCCCTGCAGGTGCTGATGCGGCGATCACAGCGCAAC
TACTTGGAGGCCCACGTTGACCTGCGCGACTGCGTCACCTACCAGACTGAGTACCGCTGGGAGGTGTATC
GCACCGCCAGCTGCCAGCGGCCGGGGCGCCCAGCGCGTGTGGCCCTGCCCGGCGTGGACGTGAGCCGGCC
TCGGCTGGTGCTGCCGCGGCTGGCGCTGCCTGTGGGGCACTACTGCTTTGTGTTTGTCGTGTCATTTGGG
GACACGCCACTGACACAGAGCATCCAGGCCAATGTGACGGTGGCCCCCGAGCGCCTGGTGCCCATCATTG
AGGGTGGCTCATACCGCGTGTGGTCAGACACACGGGACCTGGTGCTGGATGGGAGCGAGTCCTACGACCC
CAACCTGGAGGACGGCGACCAGACGCCGCTCAGTTTCCACTGGGCCTGTGTGGCTTCGACACAGAGGGAG
GCTGGCGGGTGTGCGCTGAACTTTGGGCCCCGCGGGAGCAGCACGGTCACCATTCCACGGGAGCGGCTGG
CGGCTGGCGTGGAGTACACCTTCAGCCTGACCGTGTGGAAGGCCGGCCGCAAGGAGGAGGCCACCAACCA
GACGGTGCTGATCCGGAGTGGCCGGGTGCCCATTGTGTCCTTGGAGTGTGTGTCCTGCAAGGCACAGGCC
GTGTACGAAGTGAGCCGCAGCTCCTACGTGTACTTGGAGGGCCGCTGCCTCAATTGCAGCAGCGGCTCCA
AGCGAGGGCGGTGGGCTGCACGTACGTTCAGCAACAAGACGCTGGTGCTGGATGAGACCACCACATCCAC
GGGCAGTGCAGGCATGCGACTGGTGCTGCGGCGGGGCGTGCTGCGGGACGGCGAGGGATACACCTTCACG
CTCACGGTGCTGGGCCGCTCTGGCGAGGAGGAGGGCTGCGCCTCCATCCGCCTGTCCCCCAACCGCCCGC
CGCTGGGGGGCTCTTGCCGCCTCTTCCCACTGGGCGCTGTGCACGCCCTCACCACCAAGGTGCACTTCGA
ATGCACGGGCTGGCATGACGCGGAGGATGCTGGCGCCCCGCTGGTGTACGCCCTGCTGCTGCGGCGCTGT
CGCCAGGGCCACTGCGAGGAGTTCTGTGTCTACAAGGGCAGCCTCTCCAGCTACGGAGCCGTGCTGCCCC
CGGGTTTCAGGCCACACTTCGAGGTGGGCCTGGCCGTGGTGGTGCAGGACCAGCTGGGAGCCGCTGTGGT
CGCCCTCAACAGGTCTTTGGCCATCACCCTCCCAGAGCCCAACGGCAGCGCAACGGGGCTCACAGTCTGG
CTGCACGGGCTCACCGCTAGTGTGCTCCCAGGGCTGCTGCGGCAGGCCGATCCCCAGCACGTCATCGAGT
ACTCGTTGGCCCTGGTCACCGTGCTGAACGAGTACGAGCGGGCCCTGGACGTGGCGGCAGAGCCCAAGCA
CGAGCGGCAGCACCGAGCCCAGATACGCAAGAACATCACGGAGACTCTGGTGTCCCTGAGGGTCCACACT
GTGGATGACATCCAGCAGATCGCTGCTGCGCTGGCCCAGTGCATGGGGCCCAGCAGGGAGCTCGTATGCC
GCTCGTGCCTGAAGCAGACGCTGCACAAGCTGGAGGCCATGATGCTCATCCTGCAGGCAGAGACCACCGC
GGGCACCGTGACGCCCACCGCCATCGGAGACAGCATCCTCAACATCACAGGAGACCTCATCCACCTGGCC
AGCTCGGACGTGCGGGCACCACAGCCCTCAGAGCTGGGAGCCGAGTCACCATCTCGGATGGTGGCGTCCC
AGGCCTACAACCTGACCTCTGCCCTCATGCGCATCCTCATGCGCTCCCGCGTGCTCAACGAGGAGCCCCT
GACGCTGGCGGGCGAGGAGATCGTGGCCCAGGGCAAGCGCTCGGACCCGCGGAGCCTGCTGTGCTATGGC
GGCGCCCCAGGGCCTGGCTGCCACTTCTCCATCCCCGAGGCTTTCAGCGGGGCCCTGGCCAACCTCAGTG
ACGTGGTGCAGCTCATCTTTCTGGTGGACTCCAATCCCTTTCCCTTTGGCTATATCAGCAACTACACCGT
CTCCACCAAGGTGGCCTCGATGGCATTCCAGACACAGGCCGGCGCCCAGATCCCCATCGAGCGGCTGGCC
TCAGAGCGCGCCATCACCGTGAAGGTGCCCAACAACTCGGACTGGGCTGCCCGGGGCCACCGCAGCTCCG
CCAACTCCGCCAACTCCGTTGTGGTCCAGCCCCAGGCCTCCGTCGGTGCTGTGGTCACCCTGGACAGCAG
CAACCCTGCGGCCGGGCTGCATCTGCAGCTCAACTATACGCTGCTGGACGGCCACTACCTGTCTGAGGAA
CCTGAGCCCTACCTGGCAGTCTACCTACACTCGGAGCCCCGGCCCAATGAGCACAACTGCTCGGCTAGCA
GGAGGATCCGCCCAGAGTCACTCCAGGGTGCTGACCACCGGCCCTACACCTTCTTCATTTCCCCGGGGAG
CAGAGACCCAGCGGGGAGTTACCATCTGAACCTCTCCAGCCACTTCCGCTGGTCGGCGCTGCAGGTGTCC
GTGGGCCTGTACACGTCCCTGTGCCAGTACTTCAGCGAGGAGGACATGGTGTGGCGGACAGAGGGGCTGC
TGCCCCTGGAGGAGACCTCGCCCCGCCAGGCCGTCTGCCTCACCCGCCACCTCACCGCCTTCGGCGCCAG
CCTCTTCGTGCCCCCAAGCCATGTCCGCTTTGTGTTTCCTGAGCCGACAGCGGATGTAAACTACATCGTC
ATGCTGACATGTGCTGTGTGCCTGGTGACCTACATGGTCATGGCCGCCATCCTGCACAAGCTGGACCAGT
TGGATGCCAGCCGGGGCCGCGCCATCCCTTTCTGTGGGCAGCGGGGCCGCTTCAAGTACGAGATCCTCGT
CAAGACAGGCTGGGGCCGGGGCTCAGGTACCACGGCCCACGTGGGCATCATGCTGTATGGGGTGGACAGC
CGGAGCGGCCACCGGCACCTGGACGGCGACAGAGCCTTCCACCGCAACAGCCTGGACATCTTCCGGATCG
CCACCCCGCACAGCCTGGGTAGCGTGTGGAAGATCCGAGTGTGGCACGACAACAAAGGGCTCAGCCCTGC
CTGGTTCCTGCAGCACGTCATCGTCAGGGACCTGCAGACGGCACGCAGCGCCTTCTTCCTGGTCAATGAC
TGGCTTTCGGTGGAGACGGAGGCCAACGGGGGCCTGGTGGAGAAGGAGGTGCTGGCCGCGAGCGACGCAG
CCCTTTTGCGCTTCCGGCGCCTGCTGGTGGCTGAGCTGCAGCGTGGCTTCTTTGACAAGCACATCTGGCT
CTCCATATGGGACCGGCCGCCTCGTAGCCGTTTCACTCGCATCCAGAGGGCCACCTGCTGCGTTCTCCTC
ATCTGCCTCTTCCTGGGCGCCAACGCCGTGTGGTACGGGGCTGTTGGCGACTCTGCCTACAGCACGGGGC
ATGTGTCCAGGCTGAGCCCGCTGAGCGTCGACACAGTCGCTGTTGGCCTGGTGTCCAGCGTGGTTGTCTA
TCCCGTCTACCTGGCCATCCTTTTTCTCTTCCGGATGTCCCGGAGCAAGGTGGCTGGGAGCCCGAGCCCC
ACACCTGCCGGGCAGCAGGTGCTGGACATCGACAGCTGCCTGGACTCGTCCGTGCTGGACAGCTCCTTCC
TCACGTTCTCAGGCCTCCACGCTGAGGCCTTTGTTGGACAGATGAAGAGTGACTTGTTTCTGGATGATTC
TAAGAGTCTGGTGTGCTGGCCCTCCGGCGAGGGAACGCTCAGTTGGCCGGACCTGCTCAGTGACCCGTCC
ATTGTGGGTAGCAATCTGCGGCAGCTGGCACGGGGCCAGGCGGGCCATGGGCTGGGCCCAGAGGAGGACG
GCTTCTCCCTGGCCAGCCCCTACTCGCCTGCCAAATCCTTCTCAGCATCAGATGAAGACCTGATCCAGCA
GGTCCTTGCCGAGGGGGTCAGCAGCCCAGCCCCTACCCAAGACACCCACATGGAAACGGACCTGCTCAGC
AGCCTGTCCAGCACTCCTGGGGAGAAGACAGAGACGCTGGCGCTGCAGAGGCTGGGGGAGCTGGGGCCAC
CCAGCCCAGGCCTGAACTGGGAACAGCCCCAGGCAGCGAGGCTGTCCAGGACAGGACTGGTGGAGGGTCT
GCGGAAGCGCCTGCTGCCGGCCTGGTGTGCCTCCCTGGCCCACGGGCTCAGCCTGCTCCTGGTGGCTGTG
GCTGTGGCTGTCTCAGGGTGGGTGGGTGCGAGCTTCCCCCCGGGCGTGAGTGTTGCGTGGCTCCTGTCCA
GCAGCGCCAGCTTCCTGGCCTCATTCCTCGGCTGGGAGCCACTGAAGGTCTTGCTGGAAGCCCTGTACTT
CTCACTGGTGGCCAAGCGGCTGCACCCGGATGAAGATGACACCCTGGTAGAGAGCCCGGCTGTGACGCCT
GTGAGCGCACGTGTGCCCCGCGTACGGCCACCCCACGGCTTTGCACTCTTCCTGGCCAAGGAAGAAGCCC
GCAAGGTCAAGAGGCTACATGGCATGCTGCGGAGCCTCCTGGTGTACATGCTTTTTCTGCTGGTGACCCT
GCTGGCCAGCTATGGGGATGCCTCATGCCATGGGCACGCCTACCGTCTGCAAAGCGCCATCAAGCAGGAG
CTGCACAGCCGGGCCTTCCTGGCCATCACGCGGTCTGAGGAGCTCTGGCCATGGATGGCCCACGTGCTGC
TGCCCTACGTCCACGGGAACCAGTCCAGCCCAGAGCTGGGGCCCCCACGGCTGCGGCAGGTGCGGCTGCA
GGAAGCACTCTACCCAGACCCTCCCGGCCCCAGGGTCCACACGTGCTCGGCCGCAGGAGGCTTCAGCACC
AGCGATTACGACGTTGGCTGGGAGAGTCCTCACAATGGCTCGGGGACGTGGGCCTATTCAGCGCCGGATC
TGCTGGGGGCATGGTCCTGGGGCTCCTGTGCCGTGTATGACAGCGGGGGCTACGTGCAGGAGCTGGGCCT
GAGCCTGGAGGAGAGCCGCGACCGGCTGCGCTTCCTGCAGCTGCACAACTGGCTGGACAACAGGAGCCGC
GCTGTGTTCCTGGAGCTCACGCGCTACAGCCCGGCCGTGGGGCTGCACGCCGCCGTCACGCTGCGCCTCG
AGTTCCCGGCGGCCGGCCGCGCCCTGGCCGCCCTCAGCGTCCGCCCCTTTGCGCTGCGCCGCCTCAGCGC
GGGCCTCTCGCTGCCTCTGCTCACCTCGGTGTGCCTGCTGCTGTTCGCCGTGCACTTCGCCGTGGCCGAG
GCCCGTACTTGGCACAGGGAAGGGCGCTGGCGCGTGCTGCGGCTCGGAGCCTGGGCGCGGTGGCTGCTGG
TGGCGCTGACGGCGGCCACGGCACTGGTACGCCTCGCCCAGCTGGGTGCCGCTGACCGCCAGTGGACCCG
TTTCGTGCGCGGCCGCCCGCGCCGCTTCACTAGCTTCGACCAGGTGGCGCAGCTGAGCTCCGCAGCCCGT
GGCCTGGCGGCCTCGCTGCTCTTCCTGCTTTTGGTCAAGGCTGCCCAGCAGCTACGCTTCGTGCGCCAGT
GGTCCGTCTTTGGCAAGACATTATGCCGAGCTCTGCCAGAGCTCCTGGGGGTCACCTTGGGCCTGGTGGT
GCTCGGGGTAGCCTACGCCCAGCTGGCCATCCTGCTCGTGTCTTCCTGTGTGGACTCCCTCTGGAGCGTG
GCCCAGGCCCTGTTGGTGCTGTGCCCTGGGACTGGGCTCTCTACCCTGTGTCCTGCCGAGTCCTGGCACC
TGTCACCCCTGCTGTGTGTGGGGCTCTGGGCACTGCGGCTGTGGGGCGCCCTACGGCTGGGGGCTGTTAT
TCTCCGCTGGCGCTACCACGCCTTGCGTGGAGAGCTGTACCGGCCGGCCTGGGAGCCCCAGGACTACGAG
ATGGTGGAGTTGTTCCTGCGCAGGCTGCGCCTCTGGATGGGCCTCAGCAAGGTCAAGGAGTTCCGCCACA
AAGTCCGCTTTGAAGGGATGGAGCCGCTGCCCTCTCGCTCCTCCAGGGGCTCCAAGGTATCCCCGGATGT
GCCCCCACCCAGCGCTGGCTCCGATGCCTCGCACCCCTCCACCTCCTCCAGCCAGCTGGATGGGCTGAGC
GTGAGCCTGGGCCGGCTGGGGACAAGGTGTGAGCCTGAGCCCTCCCGCCTCCAAGCCGTGTTCGAGGCCC
TGCTCACCCAGTTTGACCGACTCAACCAGGCCACAGAGGACGTCTACCAGCTGGAGCAGCAGCTGCACAG
CCTGCAAGGCCGCAGGAGCAGCCGGGCGCCCGCCGGATCTTCCCGTGGCCCATCCCCGGGCCTGCGGCCA
GCACTGCCCAGCCGCCTTGCCCGGGCCAGTCGGGGTGTGGACCTGGCCACTGGCCCCAGCAGGACACCCC
TTCGGGCCAAGAACAAGGTCCACCCCAGCAGCACTTAGTCCTCCTTCCTGGCGGGGGTGGGCCGTGGAGT
CGGAGTGGACACCGCTCAGTATTACTTTCTGCCGCTGTCAAGGCCGAGGGCCAGGCAGAATGGCTGCACG
TAGGTTCCCCAGAGAGCAGGCAGGGGCATCTGTCTGTCTGTGGGCTTCAGCACTTTAAAGAGGCTGTGTG
GCCAACCAGGACCCAGGGTCCCCTCCCCAGCTCCCTTGGGAAGGACACAGCAGTATTGGACGGTTTCTAG
CCTCTGAGATGCTAATTTATTTCCCCGAGTCCTCAGGTACAGCGGGCTGTGCCCGGCCCCACCCCCTGGG
CAGATGTCCCCCACTGCTAAGGCTGCTGGCTTCAGGGAGGGTTAGCCTGCACCGCCGCCACCCTGCCCCT
AAGTTATTACCTCTCCAGTTCCTACCGTACTCCCTGCACCGTCTCACTGTGTGTCTCGTGTCAGTAATTT
ATATGGTGTTAAAATGTGTATATTTTTGTATGTCACTATTTTCACTAGGGCTGAGGGGCCTGCGCCCAGA
GCTGGCCTCCCCCAACACCTGCTGCGCTTGGTAGGTGTGGTGGCGTTATGGCAGCCCGGCTGCTGCTTGG
ATGCGAGCTTGGCCTTGGGCCGGTGCTGGGGGCACAGCTGTCTGCCAGGCACTCTCATCACCCCAGAGGC
CTTGTCATCCTCCCTTGCCCCAGGCCAGGTAGCAAGAGAGCAGCGCCCAGGCCTGCTGGCATCAGGTCTG
GGCAAGTAGCAGGACTAGGCATGTCAGAGGACCCCAGGGTGGTTAGAGGAAAAGACTCCTCCTGGGGGCT
GGCTCCCAGGGTGGAGGAAGGTGACTGTGTGTGTGTGTGTGTGCGCGCGCGCACGCGCGAGTGTGCTGTA
TGGCCCAGGCAGCCTCAAGGCCCTCGGAGCTGGCTGTGCCTGCTTCTGTGTACCACTTCTGTGGGCATGG
CCGCTTCTAGAGCCTCGACACCCCCCCAACCCCCGCACCAAGCAGACAAAGTCAATAAAAGAGCTGTCTG
ACTGCAAAAAAAAAAAAAAAAAAAAAAAAAAAAAAAAAAGTCGAGGGGCCCAAGCTTCAGCTGGTACCGA
TCCAGACATGATAAGATACATTGATGAGTTTGGACAAACCACAACTAGAATGCAGTGAAAAAAATGCTTT
ATTTGTGAAATTTGTGATGCTATTGCTTTATTTGTAACCATTATAAGCTGCAATAAACAAGTTAACAACA
ACAATTGCATTCATTTTATGTTTCAGGTTCAGGGGGAGGTGTGGGAGGTTTTTTAAAGCAAGTAAAACCT
CTACAAATGTGGTATGGCTGATTATGATCCGGCTGCCTCGCGCGTTTCGGTGATGACGGTGAAAACCTCT
GACACATGCAGCTCCCGGAGACGGTCACAGCTTGTCTGTAAGCGGATGCCGGGAGCAGACAAGCCCGTCA
GGGCGCGTCAGCGGGTGTTGGCGGGTGTCGGGGCGCAGCCATGAGGTCGATCGACTCTAGAGGATCGATC
CCCGCCCCGGACGAACTAAACCTGACTACGACATCTCTGCCCCTTCTTCGCGGGGCAGTGCATGTAATCC
CTTCAGTTGGTTGGTACAACTTGCCAACTGGGCCCTGTTCCACATGTGACACGGGGGGGGACCAAACACA
AAGGGGTTCTCTGACTGTAGTTGACATCCTTATAAATGGATGTGCACATTTGCCAACACTGAGTGGCTTT
CATCCTGGAGCAGACTTTGCAGTCTGTGGACTGCAACACAACATTGCCTTTATGTGTAACTCTTGGCTGA
AGCTCTTACACCAATGCTGGGGGACATGTACCTCCCAGGGGCCCAGGAAGACTACGGGAGGCTACACCAA
CGTCAATCAGAGGGGCCTGTGTAGCTACCGATAAGCGGACCCTCAAGAGGGCATTAGCAATAGTGTTTAT
AAGGCCCCCTTGTTAACCCTAAACGGGTAGCATATGCTTCCCGGGTAGTAGTATATACTATCCAGACTAA
CCCTAATTCAATAGCATATGTTACCCAACGGGAAGCATATGCTATCGAATTAGGGTTAGTAAAAGGGTCC
TAAGGAACAGCGATATCTCCCACCCCATGAGCTGTCACGGTTTTATTTACATGGGGTCAGGATTCCACGA
GGGTAGTGAACCATTTTAGTCACAAGGGCAGTGGCTGAAGATCAAGGAGCGGGCAGTGAACTCTCCTGAA
TCTTCGCCTGCTTCTTCATTCTCCTTCGTTTAGCTAATAGAATAACTGCTGAGTTGTGAACAGTAAGGTG
TATGTGAGGTGCTCGAAAACAAGGTTTCAGGTGACGCCCCCAGAATAAAATTTGGACGGGGGGTTCAGTG
GTGGCATTGTGCTATGACACCAATATAACCCTCACAAACCCCTTGGGCAATAAATACTAGTGTAGGAATG
AAACATTCTGAATATCTTTAACAATAGAAATCCATGGGGTGGGGACAAGCCGTAAAGACTGGATGTCCAT
CTCACACGAATTTATGGCTATGGGCAACACATAATCCTAGTGCAATATGATACTGGGGTTATTAAGATGT
GTCCCAGGCAGGGACCAAGACAGGTGAACCATGTTGTTACACTCTATTTGTAACAAGGGGAAAGAGAGTG
GACGCCGACAGCAGCGGACTCCACTGGTTGTCTCTAACACCCCCGAAAATTAAACGGGGCTCCACGCCAA
TGGGGCCCATAAACAAAGACAAGTGGCCACTCTTTTTTTTGAAATTGTGGAGTGGGGGCACGCGTCAGCC
CCCACACGCCGCCCTGCGGTTTTGGACTGTAAAATAAGGGTGTAATAACTTGGCTGATTGTAACCCCGCT
AACCACTGCGGTCAAACCACTTGCCCACAAAACCACTAATGGCACCCCGGGGAATACCTGCATAAGTAGG
TGGGCGGGCCAAGATAGGGGCGCGATTGCTGCGATCTGGAGGACAAATTACACACACTTGCGCCTGAGCG
CCAAGCACAGGGTTGTTGGTCCTCATATTCACGAGGTCGCTGAGAGCACGGTGGGCTAATGTTGCCATGG
GTAGCATATACTACCCAAATATCTGGATAGCATATGCTATCCTAATCTATATCTGGGTAGCATAGGCTAT
CCTAATCTATATCTGGGTAGCATATGCTATCCTAATCTATATCTGGGTAGTATATGCTATCCTAATTTAT
ATCTGGGTAGCATAGGCTATCCTAATCTATATCTGGGTAGCATATGCTATCCTAATCTATATCTGGGTAG
TATATGCTATCCTAATCTGTATCCGGGTAGCATATGCTATCCTAATAGAGATTAGGGTAGTATATGCTAT
CCTAATTTATATCTGGGTAGCATATACTACCCAAATATCTGGATAGCATATGCTATCCTAATCTATATCT
GGGTAGCATATGCTATCCTAATCTATATCTGGGTAGCATAGGCTATCCTAATCTATATCTGGGTAGCATA
TGCTATCCTAATCTATATCTGGGTAGTATATGCTATCCTAATTTATATCTGGGTAGCATAGGCTATCCTA
ATCTATATCTGGGTAGCATATGCTATCCTAATCTATATCTGGGTAGTATATGCTATCCTAATCTGTATCC
GGGTAGCATATGCTATCCTCATGCATATACAGTCAGCATATGATACCCAGTAGTAGAGTGGGAGTGCTAT
CCTTTGCATATGCCGCCACCTCCCAAGGGGGCGTGAATTTTCGCTGCTTGTCCTTTTCCTGCTGGTTGCT
CCCATTCTTAGGTGAATTTAAGGAGGCCAGGCTAAAGCCGTCGCATGTCTGATTGCTCACCAGGTAAATG
TCGCTAATGTTTTCCAACGCGAGAAGGTGTTGAGCGCGGAGCTGAGTGACGTGACAACATGGGTATGCCC
AATTGCCCCATGTTGGGAGGACGAAAATGGTGACAAGACAGATGGCCAGAAATACACCAACAGCACGCAT
GATGTCTACTGGGGATTTATTCTTTAGTGCGGGGGAATACACGGCTTTTAATACGATTGAGGGCGTCTCC
TAACAAGTTACATCACTCCTGCCCTTCCTCACCCTCATCTCCATCACCTCCTTCATCTCCGTCATCTCCG
TCATCACCCTCCGCGGCAGCCCCTTCCACCATAGGTGGAAACCAGGGAGGCAAATCTACTCCATCGTCAA
AGCTGCACACAGTCACCCTGATATTGCAGGTAGGAGCGGGCTTTGTCATAACAAGGTCCTTAATCGCATC
CTTCAAAACCTCAGCAAATATATGAGTTTGTAAAAAGACCATGAAATAACAGACAATGGACTCCCTTAGC
GGGCCAGGTTGTGGGCCGGGTCCAGGGGCCATTCCAAAGGGGAGACGACTCAATGGTGTAAGACGACATT
GTGGAATAGCAAGGGCAGTTCCTCGCCTTAGGTTGTAAAGGGAGGTCTTACTACCTCCATATACGAACAC
ACCGGCGACCCAAGTTCCTTCGTCGGTAGTCCTTTCTACGTGACTCCTAGCCAGGAGAGCTCTTAAACCT
TCTGCAATGTTCTCAAATTTCGGGTTGGAACCTCCTTGACCACGATGCTTTCCAAACCACCCTCCTTTTT
TGCGCCTGCCTCCATCACCCTGACCCCGGGGTCCAGTGCTTGGGCCTTCTCCTGGGTCATCTGCGGGGCC
CTGCTCTATCGCTCCCGGGGGCACGTCAGGCTCACCATCTGGGCCACCTTCTTGGTGGTATTCAAAATAA
TCGGCTTCCCCTACAGGGTGGAAAAATGGCCTTCTACCTGGAGGGGGCCTGCGCGGTGGAGACCCGGATG
ATGATGACTGACTACTGGGACTCCTGGGCCTCTTTTCTCCACGTCCACGACCTCTCCCCCTGGCTCTTTC
ACGACTTCCCCCCCTGGCTCTTTCACGTCCTCTACCCCGGCGGCCTCCACTACCTCCTCGACCCCGGCCT
CCACTACCTCCTCGACCCCGGCCTCCACTGCCTCCTCGACCCCGGCCTCCACCTCCTGCTCCTGCCCCTC
CCGCTCCTGCTCCTGCTCCTGTTCCACCGTGGGTCCCTTTGCAGCCAATGCAACTTGGACGTTTTTGGGG
TCTCCGGACACCATCTCTATGTCTTGGCCCTGATCCTGAGCCGCCCGGGGCTCCTGGTCTTCCGCCTCCT
CGTCCTCGTCCTCTTCCCCGTCCTCGTCCATGGTTATCACCCCCTCTTCTTTGAGGTCCACTGCCGCCGG
AGCCTTCTGGTCCAGATGTGTCTCCCTTCTCTCCTAGGCCATTTCCAGGTCCTGTACCTGGCCCCTCGTC
AGACATGATTCACACTAAAAGAGATCAATAGACATCTTTATTAGACGACGCTCAGTGAATACAGGGAGTG
CAGACTCCTGCCCCCTCCAACAGCCCCCCCACCCTCATCCCCTTCATGGTCGCTGTCAGACAGATCCAGG
TCTGAAAATTCCCCATCCTCCGAACCATCCTCGTCCTCATCACCAATTACTCGCAGCCCGGAAAACTCCC
GCTGAACATCCTCAAGATTTGCGTCCTGAGCCTCAAGCCAGGCCTCAAATTCCTCGTCCCCCTTTTTGCT
GGACGGTAGGGATGGGGATTCTCGGGACCCCTCCTCTTCCTCTTCAAGGTCACCAGACAGAGATGCTACT
GGGGCAACGGAAGAAAAGCTGGGTGCGGCCTGTGAGGATCAGCTTATCGATGATAAGCTGTCAAACATGA
GAATTCTTGAAGACGAAAGGGCCTCGTGATACGCCTATTTTTATAGGTTAATGTCATGATAATAATGGTT
TCTTAGACGTCAGGTGGCACTTTTCGGGGAAATGTGCGCGGAACCCCTATTTGTTTATTTTTCTAAATAC
ATTCAAATATGTATCCGCTCATGAGACAATAACCCTGATAAATGCTTCAATAATATTGAAAAAGGAAGAG
TATGAGTATTCAACATTTCCGTGTCGCCCTTATTCCCTTTTTTGCGGCATTTTGCCTTCCTGTTTTTGCT
CACCCAGAAACGCTGGTGAAAGTAAAAGATGCTGAAGATCAGTTGGGTGCACGAGTGGGTTACATCGAAC
TGGATCTCAACAGCGGTAAGATCCTTGAGAGTTTTCGCCCCGAAGAACGTTTTCCAATGATGAGCACTTT
TAAAGTTCTGCTATGTGGCGCGGTATTATCCCGTGTTGACGCCGGGCAAGAGCAACTCGGTCGCCGCATA
CACTATTCTCAGAATGACTTGGTTGAGTACTCACCAGTCACAGAAAAGCATCTTACGGATGGCATGACAG
TAAGAGAATTATGCAGTGCTGCCATAACCATGAGTGATAACACTGCGGCCAACTTACTTCTGACAACGAT
CGGAGGACCGAAGGAGCTAACCGCTTTTTTGCACAACATGGGGGATCATGTAACTCGCCTTGATCGTTGG
GAACCGGAGCTGAATGAAGCCATACCAAACGACGAGCGTGACACCACGATGCCTGCAGCAATGGCAACAA
CGTTGCGCAAACTATTAACTGGCGAACTACTTACTCTAGCTTCCCGGCAACAATTAATAGACTGGATGGA
GGCGGATAAAGTTGCAGGACCACTTCTGCGCTCGGCCCTTCCGGCTGGCTGGTTTATTGCTGATAAATCT
GGAGCCGGTGAGCGTGGGTCTCGCGGTATCATTGCAGCACTGGGGCCAGATGGTAAGCCCTCCCGTATCG
TAGTTATCTACACGACGGGGAGTCAGGCAACTATGGATGAACGAAATAGACAGATCGCTGAGATAGGTGC
CTCACTGATTAAGCATTGGTAACTGTCAGACCAAGTTTACTCATATATACTTTAGATTGATTTAAAACTT
CATTTTTAATTTAAAAGGATCTAGGTGAAGATCCTTTTTGATAATCTCATGACCAAAATCCCTTAACGTG
AGTTTTCGTTCCACTGAGCGTCAGACCCCGTAGAAAAGATCAAAGGATCTTCTTGAGATCCTTTTTTTCT
GCGCGTAATCTGCTGCTTGCAAACAAAAAAACCACCGCTACCAGCGGTGGTTTGTTTGCCGGATCAAGAG
CTACCAACTCTTTTTCCGAAGGTAACTGGCTTCAGCAGAGCGCAGATACCAAATACTGTCCTTCTAGTGT
AGCCGTAGTTAGGCCACCACTTCAAGAACTCTGTAGCACCGCCTACATACCTCGCTCTGCTAATCCTGTT
ACCAGTGGCTGCTGCCAGTGGCGATAAGTCGTGTCTTACCGGGTTGGACTCAAGACGATAGTTACCGGAT
AAGGCGCAGCGGTCGGGCTGAACGGGGGGTTCGTGCACACAGCCCAGCTTGGAGCGAACGACCTACACCG
AACTGAGATACCTACAGCGTGAGCTATGAGAAAGCGCCACGCTTCCCGAAGGGAGAAAGGCGGACAGGTA
TCCGGTAAGCGGCAGGGTCGGAACAGGAGAGCGCACGAGGGAGCTTCCAGGGGGAAACGCCTGGTATCTT
TATAGTCCTGTCGGGTTTCGCCACCTCTGACTTGAGCGTCGATTTTTGTGATGCTCGTCAGGGGGGCGGA
GCCTATGGAAAAACGCCAGCAACGCGGCCTTTTTACGGTTCCTGGCCTTTTGCTGGCCTTGAAGCTGTCC
CTGATGGTCGTCATCTACCTGCCTGGACAGCATGGCCTGCAACGCGGGCATCCCGATGCCGCCGGAAGCG
AGAAGAATCATAATGGGGAAGGCCATCCAGCCTCGCGTC
Features (pLannotate 1.2.2; 23 found; start..end, strand, type, name):
    157..357     -  CDS            MDV035 (fragment): UL24_GAHVM - Protein inferred from homology: Swiss-Prot protein existence level 3. May play a role in the dispersal of host nucleolin from the nucleolus throughout the nucleus leading to a decrease in ribosome biogenesis. From Gallid herpesvirus 2 (strain Chicken/Md5/ATCC VR-987) (GaHV-2) (Marek's disease herpesvirus type 1).
    346..408     +  promoter       Mini-TK promoter: minimal herpes simplex virus (HSV) thymidine kinase promoter
    451..1488    +  CDS            HygR: hygromycin B phosphotransferase confers resistance to hygromycin
   1530..1578    +  polyA_signal   HSV TK poly(A) signal: herpes simplex virus thymidine kinase polyadenylation signal (Cole and Stacy, 1985)
   1778..1978    +  CDS            gH (fragment): GH_HHV11 - Experimental evidence at protein level: Swiss-Prot protein existence level 1. The heterodimer glycoprotein H-glycoprotein L is required for the fusion of viral and plasma membranes leading to virus entry into the host cell. Following initial binding to host receptor, membrane fusion is mediated by the fusion machinery composed of gB and the heterodimer gH/gL. May also be involved in the fusion between the virion envelope and the outer nuclear membrane during virion morphogenesis. From Human herpesvirus 1 (strain 17) (HHV-1) (Human herpes simplex virus 1).
   1993..2044    +  rep_origin     RSF ori (fragment): Plasmids containing the RSF 1030 origin of replication can be propagated in E. coli cells that contain additional plasmids with compatible origins.
   2112..2415    +  enhancer       CMV enhancer: human cytomegalovirus immediate early enhancer
   2416..2619    +  promoter       CMV promoter: human cytomegalovirus (CMV) immediate early promoter
   2673..3245    +  intron         β-globin intron: intron from rabbit β-globin gene
   3510..16415   +  CDS            PKD1: PKD1_HUMAN - Experimental evidence at protein level: Swiss-Prot protein existence level 1. Component of a heteromeric calcium-permeable ion channel formed by PKD1 and PKD2 that is activated by interaction between PKD1 and a Wnt family member, such as WNT3A and WNT9B (PubMed:27214281). Both PKD1 and PKD2 are required for channel activity (PubMed:27214281). Involved in renal tubulogenesis (PubMed:12482949). Involved in fluid- flow mechanosensation by the primary cilium in renal epithelium (By similarity). Acts as a regulator of cilium length, together with PKD2 (By similarity). The dynamic contr
  17499..17633   -  polyA_signal   SV40 poly(A) signal: SV40 polyadenylation signal
  17656..17739   -  CDS            large T antigen (fragment): large T antigen from SV40 (simian virus 40)
  17742..17782   +  CDS            rop (fragment): Rop protein, which maintains plasmids at low copy number; rop
  18362..20151   -  rep_origin     oriP: Epstein-Barr virus oriP replication origin (Yates et al., 2000)
  20152..20370   -  CDS            gL (fragment): GL_EBVB9 - Experimental evidence at protein level: Swiss-Prot protein existence level 1. The heterodimer glycoprotein H-glycoprotein L is required for the fusion of viral and plasma membranes leading to virus entry into the host cell. Acts as a functional inhibitor of gH and maintains gH in an inhibited form. Upon binding to host integrins, gL dissociates from gH leading to activation of the viral fusion glycoproteins gB and gH. Fusion of EBV with B-lymphocytes requires the additional receptor- binding protein gp42, which forms a complex with gH/gL. The heterodimer gH/gL targets also host EPHA
  20453..21441   -  CDS            EBNA1 (fragment): Epstein-Barr nuclear antigen 1, also known as EBNA-1 crucial for latent viral infection, and for episomal amplification of vectors containing the oriP origin (Okita et al., 2013)
  21402..21706   -  CDS            EBNA1 (fragment): Epstein-Barr nuclear antigen 1, also known as EBNA-1 crucial for latent viral infection, and for episomal amplification of vectors containing the oriP origin (Okita et al., 2013)
  21744..22088   -  CDS            BRRF2_EBVB9 (fragment): Protein inferred from homology: Swiss-Prot protein existence level 3. From Epstein-Barr virus (strain B95-8) (HHV-4) (Human herpesvirus 4).
  22091..22114   -  promoter       tet promoter (fragment): E. coli promoter for tetracycline efflux protein gene
  22227..22331   +  promoter       AmpR promoter: bla
  22332..23192   +  CDS            AmpR: β-lactamase; bla; confers resistance to ampicillin, carbenicillin, and related antibiotics
  23363..23951   +  rep_origin     ori: high-copy-number ColE1/pMB1/pBR322/pUC origin of replication
  23997..36      -  CDS            TcR (fragment) (across the origin): tetracycline efflux protein; tet; confers resistance to tetracycline
