[The description below was written by a language model from this plasmid's Addgene catalogue record and pLannotate feature annotations shown in this document.]
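Description:
WT (REP10) is a mammalian expression plasmid built on the pREP10 episomal backbone and carrying the wild-type human PKD1 cDNA, which encodes polycystin-1, the large membrane protein mutated in autosomal dominant polycystic kidney disease type 1. The sequenced construct is about 24 kb, of which the PKD1 coding sequence alone occupies roughly 12.9 kb within a catalogued insert of about 14 kb, cloned between an NheI site that was destroyed and a retained HindIII site. In bacteria the plasmid is maintained through a high-copy ColE1/pUC-type origin and an ampicillin resistance gene. Several short annotated fragments (tetracycline resistance, rop, RSF ori, and assorted herpesvirus ORF pieces) appear to be backbone remnants or sequence flanking the viral elements rather than functional parts.

In the annotated sequence, PKD1 lies downstream of a CMV immediate-early enhancer/promoter and a rabbit β-globin intron, which typically improves transcript processing and expression. The nearest annotated polyadenylation signal after the ORF is an SV40 element, but it is annotated on the opposite strand, so the record does not clearly establish which signal terminates the transcript. The backbone contributes the Epstein-Barr virus oriP origin and EBNA1 (annotated as two fragments), which together allow extrachromosomal replication and retention of the plasmid in permissive primate cells. A hygromycin phosphotransferase cassette, driven by an HSV thymidine kinase promoter and ending in the TK poly(A) signal, allows selection of stable cell populations.

The associated publication examined cleavage of polycystin-1 and its disruption by disease-associated mutations, so this plasmid would serve as the wild-type reference there. Repository sequencing detected an S999P substitution in the PKD1 ORF, whose effect is unknown.
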