Addgene plasmid #21368: WT (REP10)
Depositing lab: Gregory Germino. Depositing organization: Johns Hopkins University and School of Medicine. Publication: Cleavage of polycystin-1 requires the receptor for egg jelly domain and is disrupted by human autosomal-dominant polycystic kidney disease 1-associated mutations. Qian F, Boletta A, Bhunia AK, Xu H, Liu L, Ahrabi AK, Watnick TJ, Zhou F, Germino GG. Proc Natl Acad Sci U S A. 2002 Dec 24. 99(26):16981-6. 10.1073/pnas.252484899 PubMed 12482949.
Backbone
  Vector backbone: pREP10
  Backbone manufacturer: Invitrogen
  Backbone size w/o insert (bp): 8500
  Vector type: Mammalian Expression
  Selectable markers: Hygromycin
Growth in bacteria
  Bacterial resistance: Ampicillin, 100 μg/mL
  Growth temperature: 37°C
  Growth strain: DH5alpha
  Growth instructions: DH5a in dYT at 37oC
  Copy number: High Copy
Gene/Insert
  Gene/Insert name: autosomal dominant polycystic kidney disease type I (alt name: PKD1 wild-type)
  Species: H. sapiens (human)
  Insert size (bp): 14000
  GenBank ID: L33243
  Entrez Gene: PKD1 (a.k.a. PBP, PC1, Pc-1, TRPP1)
  Cloning method: Restriction Enzyme; 5′ cloning site NheI (destroyed during cloning); 3′ cloning site HindIII (not destroyed)
  Sequencing primers: 5′ n/a; 3′ n/a
Terms and licenses: Academic/Nonprofit Terms; Industry Terms: Not Available to Industry
Depositor comments: Please note that Addgene NGS observed a S999P mutation in the PKD1 ORF. The effect of this mutation in unknown.
How to cite: WT (REP10) was a gift from Gregory Germino (Addgene plasmid # 21368 ; http://n2t.net/addgene:21368 ; RRID:Addgene_21368)
