>Addgene plasmid #21368 | WT (REP10) | addgene partial sequence | sequence record 28238 | 21368 with hPKD1-R
GTCAGGGAGGCAGGCGACATACTCCTCACCACAGCCACTGTCCAGCAAGGGGATGCCAAGCAGAGGCTGG
CCAGCCAGGGAGCCAGGCCCAGCACACGTGGCTGCCTCGGGCTGCACCACCCGCACCTGCTGCTCCTCCG
CCCATCGCGGCAGCCACGCCAGGCCACAGTCACACTCAAACGGGTTCCCACTCAGGTTTATTTCACTTAA
ATTAAATAAATTAGCAAATATTCCTTCTTCTAACGTAGAAATCTTGTTGTTGCTTATATCCAGCTCTGCC
AGCGCCGAGAGGTTCGCCAGGAGCCCAACGTCCAGCGCCCGGAGCAGGTTGTGGGAGACGTCTAGCGCTG
TGGCGTCCGCGGGGATGCGCAGCGCGGGACCGAGCGTCCGCAGCCCGCGGCCCGAGCAGTTGACGCGGCA
GGCGGCGCCGGGCGCTGTGCCGCAGAGGCAGGGGGGCTCGCAGGGCCCGCAGCCGCGCCCGGGGCCCCCC
GCCAGCGCCCCGA
